>Addgene plasmid #86333 | PX458_GATAD2A_1 | depositor full sequence | sequence record 168214 | Full Sequence
TTTTGCTCACATGTNNGAGGGCCTATTTCCCATGATTCCTTCATATTTGCATATACGATACAAGGCTGTT
AGAGAGATAATTGGAATTAATTTGACTGTAAACACAAAGATATTAGTACAAAATACGTGACGTAGAAAGT
AATAATTTCTTGGGTAGTTTGCAGTTTTAAAATTATGTTTTAAAATGGACTATCATATGCTTACCGTAAC
TTGAAAGTATTTCGATTTCTTGGCTTTATATATCTTGTGGAAAGGACGAAACACCGATAGTGCGAGCCAG
GCCCCGGTTTTAGAGCTAGAAATAGCAAGTTAAAATAAGGCTAGTCCGTTATCAACTTGAAAAAGTGGCA
CCGAGTCGGTGCTTTTTTGTTTTAGAGCTAGAAATAGCAAGTTAAAATAAGGCTAGTCCGTTTTTAGCGC
GTGCGCCAATTCTGCAGACAAATGGCTCTAGAGGTACCCGTTACATAACTTACGGTAAATGGCCCGCCTG
GCTGACCGCCCAACGACCCCCGCCCATTGACGTCAATAGTAACGCCAATAGGGACTTTCCATTGACGTCA
ATGGGTGGAGTATTTACGGTAAACTGCCCACTTGGCAGTACATCAAGTGTATCATATGCCAAGTACGCCC
CCTATTGACGTCAATGACGGTAAATGGCCCGCCTGGCATTGTGCCCAGTACATGACCTTATGGGACTTTC
CTACTTGGCAGTACATCTACGTATTAGTCATCGCTATTACCATGGTCGAGGTGAGCCCCACGTTCTGCTT
CACTCTCCCCATCTCCCCCCCCTCCCCACCCCCAATTTTGTATTTATTTATTTTTTAATTATTTTGTGCA
GCGATGGGGGCGGGGGGGGGGGGGGGGCGCGCGCCAGGCGGGGCGGGGCGGGGCGAGGGGCGGGGCGGGG
CGAGGCGGAGAGGTGCGGCGGCAGCCAATCAGAGCGGCGCGCTCCGAAAGTTTCCTTTTATGGCGAGGCG
GCGGCGGCGGCGGCCCTATAAAAAGCGAAGCGCGCGGCGGGCGGGAGTCGCTGCGACGCTGCCTTCGCCC
CGTGCCCCGCTCCGCCGCCGCCTCGCGCCGCCCGCCCCGGCTCTGACTGACCGCGTTACTCCCACAGGTG
AGCGGGCGGGACGGCCCTTCTCCTCCGGGCTGTAATTAGCTGAGCAAGAGGTAAGGGTTTAAGGGATGGT
TGGTTGGTGGGGTATTAATGTTTAATTACCTGGAGCACCTGCCTGAAATCACTTTTTTTCAGGTTGGACC
GGTGCCACCATGGACTATAAGGACCACGACGGAGACTACAAGGATCATGATATTGATTACAAAGACGATG
ACGATAAGATGGCCCCAAAGAAGAAGCGGAAGGTCGGTATCCACGGAGTCCCAGCAGCCGACAAGAAGTA
CAGCATCGGCCTGGACATCGGCACCAACTCTGTGGGCTGGGCCGTGATCACCGACGAGTACAAGGTGCCC
AGCAAGAAATTCAAGGTGCTGGGCAACACCGACCGGCACAGCATCAAGAAGAACCTGATCGGAGCCCTGC
TGTTCGACAGCGGCGAAACAGCCGAGGCCACCCGGCTGAAGAGAACCGCCAGAAGAAGATACACCAGACG
GAAGAACCGGATCTGCTATCTGCAAGAGATCTTCAGCAACGAGATGGCCAAGGTGGACGACAGCTTCTTC
CACAGACTGGAAGAGTCCTTCCTGGTGGAAGAGGATAAGAAGCACGAGCGGCACCCCATCTTCGGCAACA
TCGTGGACGAGGTGGCCTACCACGAGAAGTACCCCACCATCTACCACCTGAGAAAGAAACTGGTGGACAG
CACCGACAAGGCCGACCTGCGGCTGATCTATCTGGCCCTGGCCCACATGATCAAGTTCCGGGGCCACTTC
CTGATCGAGGGCGACCTGAACCCCGACAACAGCGACGTGGACAAGCTGTTCATCCAGCTGGTGCAGACCT
ACAACCAGCTGTTCGAGGAAAACCCCATCAACGCCAGCGGCGTGGACGCCAAGGCCATCCTGTCTGCCAG
ACTGAGCAAGAGCAGACGGCTGGAAAATCTGATCGCCCAGCTGCCCGGCGAGAAGAAGAATGGCCTGTTC
GGAAACCTGATTGCCCTGAGCCTGGGCCTGACCCCCAACTTCAAGAGCAACTTCGACCTGGCCGAGGATG
CCAAACTGCAGCTGAGCAAGGACACCTACGACGACGACCTGGACAACCTGCTGGCCCAGATCGGCGACCA
GTACGCCGACCTGTTTCTGGCCGCCAAGAACCTGTCCGACGCCATCCTGCTGAGCGACATCCTGAGAGTG
AACACCGAGATCACCAAGGCCCCCCTGAGCGCCTCTATGATCAAGAGATACGACGAGCACCACCAGGACC
TGACCCTGCTGAAAGCTCTCGTGCGGCAGCAGCTGCCTGAGAAGTACAAAGAGATTTTCTTCGACCAGAG
CAAGAACGGCTACGCCGGCTACATTGACGGCGGAGCCAGCCAGGAAGAGTTCTACAAGTTCATCAAGCCC
ATCCTGGAAAAGATGGACGGCACCGAGGAACTGCTCGTGAAGCTGAACAGAGAGGACCTGCTGCGGAAGC
AGCGGACCTTCGACAACGGCAGCATCCCCCACCAGATCCACCTGGGAGAGCTGCACGCCATTCTGCGGCG
GCAGGAAGATTTTTACCCATTCCTGAAGGACAACCGGGAAAAGATCGAGAAGATCCTGACCTTCCGCATC
CCCTACTACGTGGGCCCTCTGGCCAGGGGAAACAGCAGATTCGCCTGGATGACCAGAAAGAGCGAGGAAA
CCATCACCCCCTGGAACTTCGAGGAAGTGGTGGACAAGGGCGCTTCCGCCCAGAGCTTCATCGAGCGGAT
GACCAACTTCGATAAGAACCTGCCCAACGAGAAGGTGCTGCCCAAGCACAGCCTGCTGTACGAGTACTTC
ACCGTGTATAACGAGCTGACCAAAGTGAAATACGTGACCGAGGGAATGAGAAAGCCCGCCTTCCTGAGCG
GCGAGCAGAAAAAGGCCATCGTGGACCTGCTGTTCAAGACCAACCGGAAAGTGACCGTGAAGCAGCTGAA
AGAGGACTACTTCAAGAAAATCGAGTGCTTCGACTCCGTGGAAATCTCCGGCGTGGAAGATCGGTTCAAC
GCCTCCCTGGGCACATACCACGATCTGCTGAAAATTATCAAGGACAAGGACTTCCTGGACAATGAGGAAA
ACGAGGACATTCTGGAAGATATCGTGCTGACCCTGACACTGTTTGAGGACAGAGAGATGATCGAGGAACG
GCTGAAAACCTATGCCCACCTGTTCGACGACAAAGTGATGAAGCAGCTGAAGCGGCGGAGATACACCGGC
TGGGGCAGGCTGAGCCGGAAGCTGATCAACGGCATCCGGGACAAGCAGTCCGGCAAGACAATCCTGGATT
TCCTGAAGTCCGACGGCTTCGCCAACAGAAACTTCATGCAGCTGATCCACGACGACAGCCTGACCTTTAA
AGAGGACATCCAGAAAGCCCAGGTGTCCGGCCAGGGCGATAGCCTGCACGAGCACATTGCCAATCTGGCC
GGCAGCCCCGCCATTAAGAAGGGCATCCTGCAGACAGTGAAGGTGGTGGACGAGCTCGTGAAAGTGATGG
GCCGGCACAAGCCCGAGAACATCGTGATCGAAATGGCCAGAGAGAACCAGACCACCCAGAAGGGACAGAA
GAACAGCCGCGAGAGAATGAAGCGGATCGAAGAGGGCATCAAAGAGCTGGGCAGCCAGATCCTGAAAGAA
CACCCCGTGGAAAACACCCAGCTGCAGAACGAGAAGCTGTACCTGTACTACCTGCAGAATGGGCGGGATA
TGTACGTGGACCAGGAACTGGACATCAACCGGCTGTCCGACTACGATGTGGACCATATCGTGCCTCAGAG
CTTTCTGAAGGACGACTCCATCGACAACAAGGTGCTGACCAGAAGCGACAAGAACCGGGGCAAGAGCGAC
AACGTGCCCTCCGAAGAGGTCGTGAAGAAGATGAAGAACTACTGGCGGCAGCTGCTGAACGCCAAGCTGA
TTACCCAGAGAAAGTTCGACAATCTGACCAAGGCCGAGAGAGGCGGCCTGAGCGAACTGGATAAGGCCGG
CTTCATCAAGAGACAGCTGGTGGAAACCCGGCAGATCACAAAGCACGTGGCACAGATCCTGGACTCCCGG
ATGAACACTAAGTACGACGAGAATGACAAGCTGATCCGGGAAGTGAAAGTGATCACCCTGAAGTCCAAGC
TGGTGTCCGATTTCCGGAAGGATTTCCAGTTTTACAAAGTGCGCGAGATCAACAACTACCACCACGCCCA
CGACGCCTACCTGAACGCCGTCGTGGGAACCGCCCTGATCAAAAAGTACCCTAAGCTGGAAAGCGAGTTC
GTGTACGGCGACTACAAGGTGTACGACGTGCGGAAGATGATCGCCAAGAGCGAGCAGGAAATCGGCAAGG
CTACCGCCAAGTACTTCTTCTACAGCAACATCATGAACTTTTTCAAGACCGAGATTACCCTGGCCAACGG
CGAGATCCGGAAGCGGCCTCTGATCGAGACAAACGGCGAAACCGGGGAGATCGTGTGGGATAAGGGCCGG
GATTTTGCCACCGTGCGGAAAGTGCTGAGCATGCCCCAAGTGAATATCGTGAAAAAGACCGAGGTGCAGA
CAGGCGGCTTCAGCAAAGAGTCTATCCTGCCCAAGAGGAACAGCGATAAGCTGATCGCCAGAAAGAAGGA
CTGGGACCCTAAGAAGTACGGCGGCTTCGACAGCCCCACCGTGGCCTATTCTGTGCTGGTGGTGGCCAAA
GTGGAAAAGGGCAAGTCCAAGAAACTGAAGAGTGTGAAAGAGCTGCTGGGGATCACCATCATGGAAAGAA
GCAGCTTCGAGAAGAATCCCATCGACTTTCTGGAAGCCAAGGGCTACAAAGAAGTGAAAAAGGACCTGAT
CATCAAGCTGCCTAAGTACTCCCTGTTCGAGCTGGAAAACGGCCGGAAGAGAATGCTGGCCTCTGCCGGC
GAACTGCAGAAGGGAAACGAACTGGCCCTGCCCTCCAAATATGTGAACTTCCTGTACCTGGCCAGCCACT
ATGAGAAGCTGAAGGGCTCCCCCGAGGATAATGAGCAGAAACAGCTGTTTGTGGAACAGCACAAGCACTA
CCTGGACGAGATCATCGAGCAGATCAGCGAGTTCTCCAAGAGAGTGATCCTGGCCGACGCTAATCTGGAC
AAAGTGCTGTCCGCCTACAACAAGCACCGGGATAAGCCCATCAGAGAGCAGGCCGAGAATATCATCCACC
TGTTTACCCTGACCAATCTGGGAGCCCCTGCCGCCTTCAAGTACTTTGACACCACCATCGACCGGAAGAG
GTACACCAGCACCAAAGAGGTGCTGGACGCCACCCTGATCCACCAGAGCATCACCGGCCTGTACGAGACA
CGGATCGACCTGTCTCAGCTGGGAGGCGACAAAAGGCCGGCGGCCACGAAAAAGGCCGGCCAGGCAAAAA
AGAAAAAGGAATTCGGCAGTGGAGAGGGCAGAGGAAGTCTGCTAACATGCGGTGACGTCGAGGAGAATCC
TGGCCCAGTGAGCAAGGGCGAGGAGCTGTTCACCGGGGTGGTGCCCATCCTGGTCGAGCTGGACGGCGAC
GTAAACGGCCACAAGTTCAGCGTGTCCGGCGAGGGCGAGGGCGATGCCACCTACGGCAAGCTGACCCTGA
AGTTCATCTGCACCACCGGCAAGCTGCCCGTGCCCTGGCCCACCCTCGTGACCACCCTGACCTACGGCGT
GCAGTGCTTCAGCCGCTACCCCGACCACATGAAGCAGCACGACTTCTTCAAGTCCGCCATGCCCGAAGGC
TACGTCCAGGAGCGCACCATCTTCTTCAAGGACGACGGCAACTACAAGACCCGCGCCGAGGTGAAGTTCG
AGGGCGACACCCTGGTGAACCGCATCGAGCTGAAGGGCATCGACTTCAAGGAGGACGGCAACATCCTGGG
GCACAAGCTGGAGTACAACTACAACAGCCACAACGTCTATATCATGGCCGACAAGCAGAAGAACGGCATC
AAGGTGAACTTCAAGATCCGCCACAACATCGAGGACGGCAGCGTGCAGCTCGCCGACCACTACCAGCAGA
ACACCCCCATCGGCGACGGCCCCGTGCTGCTGCCCGACAACCACTACCTGAGCACCCAGTCCGCCCTGAG
CAAAGACCCCAACGAGAAGCGCGATCACATGGTCCTGCTGGAGTTCGTGACCGCCGCCGGGATCACTCTC
GGCATGGACGAGCTGTACAAGGAATTCTAACTAGAGCTCGCTGATCAGCCTCGACTGTGCCTTCTAGTTG
CCAGCCATCTGTTGTTTGCCCCTCCCCCGTGCCTTCCTTGACCCTGGAAGGTGCCACTCCCACTGTCCTT
TCCTAATAAAATGAGGAAATTGCATCGCATTGTCTGAGTAGGTGTCATTCTATTCTGGGGGGTGGGGTGG
GGCAGGACAGCAAGGGGGAGGATTGGGAAGAGAATAGCAGGCATGCTGGGGAGCGGCCGCAGGAACCCCT
AGTGATGGAGTTGGCCACTCCCTCTCTGCGCGCTCGCTCGCTCACTGAGGCCGGGCGACCAAAGGTCGCC
CGACGCCCGGGCTTTGCCCGGGCGGCCTCAGTGAGCGAGCGAGCGCGCAGCTGCCTGCAGGGGCGCCTGA
TGCGGTATTTTCTCCTTACGCATCTGTGCGGTATTTCACACCGCATA
[142 nt withheld, positions 6768-6909]
C
[141 nt withheld, positions 6911-7051]
CCTTTGACGTTGGAGTCCACGTTCTTT
[37 nt withheld, positions 7079-7115]
ACCCTATCTCGGGCTATTCTTTTGATTTATAAGGGATTTTGCCGATTTCGGCCTATTGGTTAAAAAATGA
GCTGATTTAACAAAAATTTAACGCGAATTTTAACAAAATATTAACGTTTACAATTTTATGGTGCACTCTC
AGTACAATCTGCTCTGATGCCGCATAGTTAAGCCAGCCCCGACACCCGCCAACACCCGCTGACGCGCCCT
GACGGGCTTGTCTGCTCCCGGCATCCGCTTACAGACAAGCTGTGACCGTCTCCGGGAGCTGCATGTGTCA
GAGGTTTTCACCGTCATCACCGAAACGCGCGAGACGAAAGGGCCTCGTGATACGCCTATTTTTATAGGTT
AATGTCATGATAATAATGGTTTCTTAGACGTCAGGTGGCACTTTTCGGGGAAATGTGCGCGGAACCCCTA
TTTGTTTATTTTTCTAAATACATTCAAATATGTATCCGCTCATGAGACAATAACCCTGATAAATGCTTCA
ATAATATTGAAAAAGGAAGAGTATGAGTATTCAACATTTCCGTGTCGCCCTTATTCCCTTTTTTGCGGCA
TTTTGCCTTCCTGTTTTTGCTCACCCAGAAACGCTGGTGAAAGTAAAAGATGCTGAAGATCAGTTGGGTG
CACGAGTGGGTTACATCGAACTGGATCTCAACAGCGGTAAGATCCTTGAGAGTTTTCGCCCCGAAGAACG
TTTTCCAATGATGAGCACTTTTAAAGTTCTGCTATGTGGCGCGGTATTATCCCGTATTGACGCCGGGCAA
GAGCAACTCGGTCGCCGCATACACTATTCTCAGAATGACTTGGTTGAGTACTCACCAGTCACAGAAAAGC
ATCTTACGGATGGCATGACAGTAAGAGAATTATGCAGTGCTGCCATAACCATGAGTGATAACACTGCGGC
CAACTTACTTCTGACAACGATCGGAGGACCGAAGGAGCTAACCGCTTTTTTGCACAACATGGGGGATCAT
GTAACTCGCCTTGATCGTTGGGAACCGGAGCTGAATGAAGCCATACCAAACGACGAGCGTGACACCACGA
TGCCTGTAGCAATGGCAACAACGTTGCGCAAACTATTAACTGGCGAACTACTTACTCTAGCTTCCCGGCA
ACAATTAATAGACTGGATGGAGGCGGATAAAGTTGCAGGACCACTTCTGCGCTCGGCCCTTCCGGCTGGC
TGGTTTATTGCTGATAAATCTGGAGCCGGTGAGCGTGGAAGCCGCGGTATCATTGCAGCACTGGGGCCAG
ATGGTAAGCCCTCCCGTATCGTAGTTATCTACACGACGGGGAGTCAGGCAACTATGGATGAACGAAATAG
ACAGATCGCTGAGATAGGTGCCTCACTGATTAAGCATTGGTAACTGTCAGACCAAGTTTACTCATATATA
CTTTAGATTGATTTAAAACTTCATTTTTAATTTAAAAGGATCTAGGTGAAGATCCTTTTTGATAATCTCA
TGACCAAAATCCCTTAACGTGAGTTTTCGTTCCACTGAGCGTCAGACCCCGTAGAAAAGATCAAAGGATC
TTCTTGAGATCCTTTTTTTCTGCGCGTAATCTGCTGCTTGCAAACAAAAAAACCACCGCTACCAGCGGTG
GTTTGTTTGCCGGATCAAGAGCTACCAACTCTTTTTCCGAAGGTAACTGGCTTCAGCAGAGCGCAGATAC
CAAATACTGTCCTTCTAGTGTAGCCGTAGTTAGGCCACCACTTCAAGAACTCTGTAGCACCGCCTACATA
CCTCGCTCTGCTAATCCTGTTACCAGTGGCTGCTGCCAGTGGCGATAAGTCGTGTCTTACCGGGTTGGAC
TCAAGACGATAGTTACCGGATAAGGCGCAGCGGTCGGGCTGAACGGGGGGTTCGTGCACACAGCCCAGCT
TGGAGCGAACGACCTACACCGAACTGAGATACCTACAGCGTGAGCTATGAGAAAGCGCCACGCTTCCCGA
AGGGAGAAAGGCGGACAGGTATCCGGTAAGCGGCAGGGTCGGAACAGGAGAGCGCACGAGGGAGCTTCCA
GGGGGAAACGCCTGGTATCTTTATAGTCCTGTCGGGTTTCGCCACCTCTGACTTGAGCGTCGATTTTTGT
GATGCTCGTCAGGGGGGCGGAGCCTATGGAAAAACGCCAGCAACGCGGCCTTTTTACGGTTCCTGGCCTT
TTGCTGGCC
Features (pLannotate 1.2.2; 19 found; start..end, strand, type, name):
     17..257     +  promoter       U6 promoter: RNA polymerase III promoter for human U6 snRNA
    287..362     +  misc_RNA       gRNA scaffold: guide RNA scaffold for the Streptococcus pyogenes CRISPR/Cas9 system
    369..412     +  misc_RNA       gRNA scaffold (fragment): guide RNA scaffold for the Streptococcus pyogenes CRISPR/Cas9 system
    459..744     +  enhancer       CMV enhancer: human cytomegalovirus immediate early enhancer; contains an 18-bp deletion relative to the standard CMV enhancer
    746..1023    +  promoter       chicken β-actin promoter: No description available
   1024..1252    +  intron         hybrid intron: hybrid between chicken β-actin (CBA) and minute virus of mice (MMV) introns (Gray et al., 2011)
   1390..2991    +  CDS            Cas9(N): N-terminal portion of Streptococcus pyogenes Cas9 (Zetsche et al., 2015)
   2992..5490    +  CDS            Cas9(C): C-terminal portion of Streptococcus pyogenes Cas9 (Zetsche et al., 2015)
   5491..5538    +  CDS            nucleoplasmin NLS: bipartite nuclear localization signal from nucleoplasmin
   5608..6321    +  CDS            EGFP: EGFP is a basic (constitutively fluorescent) green fluorescent protein published in 1996, derived from Aequorea victoria. It is reported to be a rapidly-maturing weak dimer with moderate acid sensitivity.
   6355..6466    +  polyA_signal   bGH poly(A) signal: bovine growth hormone polyadenylation signal
   6571..6711    +  repeat_region  AAV2 ITR: inverted terminal repeat of adeno-associated virus serotype 2 inverted
   6716..6767    -  misc_feature   bom (fragment): basis of mobility region from pBR322
   6786..7166    +  rep_origin     M13 ori (sequence partly withheld): M13 bacteriophage origin of replication; arrow indicates direction of (+) strand synthesis
   7242..7291    -  misc_feature   bom (fragment): basis of mobility region from pBR322
   7393..7428    -  CDS            rop (fragment): Rop protein, which maintains plasmids at low copy number; rop
   7523..7627    +  promoter       AmpR promoter: bla
   7628..8488    +  CDS            AmpR: β-lactamase; bla; confers resistance to ampicillin, carbenicillin, and related antibiotics
   8659..9247    +  rep_origin     ori: high-copy-number ColE1/pMB1/pBR322/pUC origin of replication
