[The description below was written by a language model from this plasmid's Addgene catalogue record and pLannotate feature annotations shown in this document.]
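Description:
PX458_GATAD2A_1 is a mammalian CRISPR expression plasmid built on the PX458 backbone, an all-in-one design that delivers both a single guide RNA and Streptococcus pyogenes Cas9 from one 9.3 kb vector. It is propagated in E. coli as a high-copy plasmid through a ColE1/pUC-type origin and selected with ampicillin via the β-lactamase gene. An M13/f1-type phage origin, a single AAV2 ITR and small fragments annotated as bom and rop are also present in the backbone; these appear to be backbone remnants rather than working parts of the design, and one ITR alone would not support AAV packaging.

The insert is a guide sequence directed against the 3' end of human GATAD2A (also known as p66alpha), introduced by Gibson cloning between the human U6 RNA polymerase III promoter and the SpCas9 gRNA scaffold. The feature table also detects a partial second copy of the scaffold just downstream. A separate Pol II cassette uses a CMV enhancer, chicken β-actin promoter and hybrid intron to drive Cas9, which the annotation splits into N- and C-terminal portions that lie contiguously and so form the full-length coding sequence. Cas9 is followed by a nucleoplasmin nuclear localisation signal and then EGFP, ending in a bovine growth hormone polyadenylation signal. The element linking Cas9 to EGFP is not annotated, though EGFP allows transfected cells to be identified or sorted.

According to the record, the plasmid belongs to a CRISPR-based epitope tagging system in which cutting near the end of the coding region allows a tag, currently FLAG, to be added to the endogenous protein, enabling ChIP-seq of DNA-binding proteins. The donor template carrying the tag is not part of this construct.
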