Addgene plasmid #86333: PX458_GATAD2A_1
Purpose: Encodes gRNA for 3' target of human GATAD2A
Depositing lab: Eric Mendenhall & Richard M. Myers. Depositing organization: University of Alabama in Huntsville. Publication: CETCh-seq: CRISPR epitope tagging ChIP-seq of DNA-binding proteins. Savic D, Partridge EC, Newberry KM, Smith SB, Meadows SK, Roberts BS, Mackiewicz M, Mendenhall EM, Myers RM. Genome Res. 2015 Sep 9. 10.1101/gr.193540.115 PubMed 26355004.
Backbone
  Vector backbone: PX458
  Vector type: CRISPR
Growth in bacteria
  Bacterial resistance: Ampicillin, 100 μg/mL
  Growth temperature: 37°C
  Growth strain: DH5alpha
  Copy number: High Copy
Gene/Insert
  Gene/Insert name: gRNA against GATAD2A
  gRNA/shRNA sequence: GATAGTGCGAGCCAGGCCCCG
  Species: H. sapiens (human)
  Entrez Gene: GATAD2A (a.k.a. p66alpha)
  Cloning method: Gibson Cloning
  Sequencing primers: 5′ pBR322ori-F
Terms and licenses: Academic/Nonprofit Terms; Industry Terms: Not Available to Industry
Depositor comments: Note: This plasmid is part of the Mendenhall and Meyers CRISPR-based Tagging system to add a tag (currently using FLAG) to endogenous proteins. Please see https://www.addgene.org/crispr/tagging/ for more details.
How to cite: PX458_GATAD2A_1 was a gift from Eric Mendenhall & Richard M. Myers (Addgene plasmid # 86333 ; http://n2t.net/addgene:86333 ; RRID:Addgene_86333)
