>Addgene plasmid #86333 | PX458_GATAD2A_1 | addgene partial sequence | sequence record 170873 | Addgene Partial NGS Result
GACTATAAGGACCACGACGGAGACTACAAGGATCATGATATTGATTACAAAGACGATGACGATAAGATGG
CCCCAAAGAAGAAGCGGAAGGTCGGTATCCACGGAGTCCCAGCAGCCGACAAGAAGTACAGCATCGGCCT
GGACATCGGCACCAACTCTGTGGGCTGGGCCGTGATCACCGACGAGTACAAGGTGCCCAGCAAGAAATTC
AAGGTGCTGGGCAACACCGACCGGCACAGCATCAAGAAGAACCTGATCGGAGCCCTGCTGTTCGACAGCG
GCGAAACAGCCGAGGCCACCCGGCTGAAGAGAACCGCCAGAAGAAGATACACCAGACGGAAGAACCGGAT
CTGCTATCTGCAAGAGATCTTCAGCAACGAGATGGCCAAGGTGGACGACAGCTTCTTCCACAGACTGGAA
GAGTCCTTCCTGGTGGAAGAGGATAAGAAGCACGAGCGGCACCCCATCTTCGGCAACATCGTGGACGAGG
TGGCCTACCACGAGAAGTACCCCACCATCTACCACCTGAGAAAGAAACTGGTGGACAGCACCGACAAGGC
CGACCTGCGGCTGATCTATCTGGCCCTGGCCCACATGATCAAGTTCCGGGGCCACTTCCTGATCGAGGGC
GACCTGAACCCCGACAACAGCGACGTGGACAAGCTGTTCATCCAGCTGGTGCAGACCTACAACCAGCTGT
TCGAGGAAAACCCCATCAACGCCAGCGGCGTGGACGCCAAGGCCATCCTGTCTGCCAGACTGAGCAAGAG
CAGACGGCTGGAAAATCTGATCGCCCAGCTGCCCGGCGAGAAGAAGAATGGCCTGTTCGGAAACCTGATT
GCCCTGAGCCTGGGCCTGACCCCCAACTTCAAGAGCAACTTCGACCTGGCCGAGGATGCCAAACTGCAGC
TGAGCAAGGACACCTACGACGACGACCTGGACAACCTGCTGGCCCAGATCGGCGACCAGTACGCCGACCT
GTTTCTGGCCGCCAAGAACCTGTCCGACGCCATCCTGCTGAGCGACATCCTGAGAGTGAACACCGAGATC
ACCAAGGCCCCCCTGAGCGCCTCTATGATCAAGAGATACGACGAGCACCACCAGGACCTGACCCTGCTGA
AAGCTCTCGTGCGGCAGCAGCTGCCTGAGAAGTACAAAGAGATTTTCTTCGACCAGAGCAAGAACGGCTA
CGCCGGCTACATTGACGGCGGAGCCAGCCAGGAAGAGTTCTACAAGTTCATCAAGCCCATCCTGGAAAAG
ATGGACGGCACCGAGGAACTGCTCGTGAAGCTGAACAGAGAGGACCTGCTGCGGAAGCAGCGGACCTTCG
ACAACGGCAGCATCCCCCACCAGATCCACCTGGGAGAGCTGCACGCCATTCTGCGGCGGCAGGAAGATTT
TTACCCATTCCTGAAGGACAACCGGGAAAAGATCGAGAAGATCCTGACCTTCCGCATCCCCTACTACGTG
GGCCCTCTGGCCAGGGGAAACAGCAGATTCGCCTGGATGACCAGAAAGAGCGAGGAAACCATCACCCCCT
GGAACTTCGAGGAAGTGGTGGACAAGGGCGCTTCCGCCCAGAGCTTCATCGAGCGGATGACCAACTTCGA
TAAGAACCTGCCCAACGAGAAGGTGCTGCCCAAGCACAGCCTGCTGTACGAGTACTTCACCGTGTATAAC
GAGCTGACCAAAGTGAAATACGTGACCGAGGGAATGAGAAAGCCCGCCTTCCTGAGCGGCGAGCAGAAAA
AGGCCATCGTGGACCTGCTGTTCAAGACCAACCGGAAAGTGACCGTGAAGCAGCTGAAAGAGGACTACTT
CAAGAAAATCGAGTGCTTCGACTCCGTGGAAATCTCCGGCGTGGAAGATCGGTTCAACGCCTCCCTGGGC
ACATACCACGATCTGCTGAAAATTATCAAGGACAAGGACTTCCTGGACAATGAGGAAAACGAGGACATTC
TGGAAGATATCGTGCTGACCCTGACACTGTTTGAGGACAGAGAGATGATCGAGGAACGGCTGAAAACCTA
TGCCCACCTGTTCGACGACAAAGTGATGAAGCAGCTGAAGCGGCGGAGATACACCGGCTGGGGCAGGCTG
AGCCGGAAGCTGATCAACGGCATCCGGGACAAGCAGTCCGGCAAGACAATCCTGGATTTCCTGAAGTCCG
ACGGCTTCGCCAACAGAAACTTCATGCAGCTGATCCACGACGACAGCCTGACCTTTAAAGAGGACATCCA
GAAAGCCCAGGTGTCCGGCCAGGGCGATAGCCTGCACGAGCACATTGCCAATCTGGCCGGCAGCCCCGCC
ATTAAGAAGGGCATCCTGCAGACAGTGAAGGTGGTGGACGAGCTCGTGAAAGTGATGGGCCGGCACAAGC
CCGAGAACATCGTGATCGAAATGGCCAGAGAGAACCAGACCACCCAGAAGGGACAGAAGAACAGCCGCGA
GAGAATGAAGCGGATCGAAGAGGGCATCAAAGAGCTGGGCAGCCAGATCCTGAAAGAACACCCCGTGGAA
AACACCCAGCTGCAGAACGAGAAGCTGTACCTGTACTACCTGCAGAATGGGCGGGATATGTACGTGGACC
AGGAACTGGACATCAACCGGCTGTCCGACTACGATGTGGACCATATCGTGCCTCAGAGCTTTCTGAAGGA
CGACTCCATCGACAACAAGGTGCTGACCAGAAGCGACAAGAACCGGGGCAAGAGCGACAACGTGCCCTCC
GAAGAGGTCGTGAAGAAGATGAAGAACTACTGGCGGCAGCTGCTGAACGCCAAGCTGATTACCCAGAGAA
AGTTCGACAATCTGACCAAGGCCGAGAGAGGCGGCCTGAGCGAACTGGATAAGGCCGGCTTCATCAAGAG
ACAGCTGGTGGAAACCCGGCAGATCACAAAGCACGTGGCACAGATCCTGGACTCCCGGATGAACACTAAG
TACGACGAGAATGACAAGCTGATCCGGGAAGTGAAAGTGATCACCCTGAAGTCCAAGCTGGTGTCCGATT
TCCGGAAGGATTTCCAGTTTTACAAAGTGCGCGAGATCAACAACTACCACCACGCCCACGACGCCTACCT
GAACGCCGTCGTGGGAACCGCCCTGATCAAAAAGTACCCTAAGCTGGAAAGCGAGTTCGTGTACGGCGAC
TACAAGGTGTACGACGTGCGGAAGATGATCGCCAAGAGCGAGCAGGAAATCGGCAAGGCTACCGCCAAGT
ACTTCTTCTACAGCAACATCATGAACTTTTTCAAGACCGAGATTACCCTGGCCAACGGCGAGATCCGGAA
GCGGCCTCTGATCGAGACAAACGGCGAAACCGGGGAGATCGTGTGGGATAAGGGCCGGGATTTTGCCACC
GTGCGGAAAGTGCTGAGCATGCCCCAAGTGAATATCGTGAAAAAGACCGAGGTGCAGACAGGCGGCTTCA
GCAAAGAGTCTATCCTGCCCAAGAGGAACAGCGATAAGCTGATCGCCAGAAAGAAGGACTGGGACCCTAA
GAAGTACGGCGGCTTCGACAGCCCCACCGTGGCCTATTCTGTGCTGGTGGTGGCCAAAGTGGAAAAGGGC
AAGTCCAAGAAACTGAAGAGTGTGAAAGAGCTGCTGGGGATCACCATCATGGAAAGAAGCAGCTTCGAGA
AGAATCCCATCGACTTTCTGGAAGCCAAGGGCTACAAAGAAGTGAAAAAGGACCTGATCATCAAGCTGCC
TAAGTACTCCCTGTTCGAGCTGGAAAACGGCCGGAAGAGAATGCTGGCCTCTGCCGGCGAACTGCAGAAG
GGAAACGAACTGGCCCTGCCCTCCAAATATGTGAACTTCCTGTACCTGGCCAGCCACTATGAGAAGCTGA
AGGGCTCCCCCGAGGATAATGAGCAGAAACAGCTGTTTGTGGAACAGCACAAGCACTACCTGGACGAGAT
CATCGAGCAGATCAGCGAGTTCTCCAAGAGAGTGATCCTGGCCGACGCTAATCTGGACAAAGTGCTGTCC
GCCTACAACAAGCACCGGGATAAGCCCATCAGAGAGCAGGCCGAGAATATCATCCACCTGTTTACCCTGA
CCAATCTGGGAGCCCCTGCCGCCTTCAAGTACTTTGACACCACCATCGACCGGAAGAGGTACACCAGCAC
CAAAGAGGTGCTGGACGCCACCCTGATCCACCAGAGCATCACCGGCCTGTACGAGACACGGATCGACCTG
TCTCAGCTGGGAGGCGACAAAAGGCCGGCGGCCACGAAAAAGGCCGGCCAGGCAAAAAAGAAAAAGGAAT
TCGGCAGTGGAGAGGGCAGAGGAAGTCTGCTAACATGCGGTGACGTCGAGGAGAATCCTGGCCCAGTGAG
CAAGGGCGAGGAGCTGTTCACCGGGGTGGTGCCCATCCTGGTCGAGCTGGACGGCGACGTAAACGGCCAC
AAGTTCAGCGTGTCCGGCGAGGGCGAGGGCGATGCCACCTACGGCAAGCTGACCCTGAAGTTCATCTGCA
CCACCGGCAAGCTGCCCGTGCCCTGGCCCACCCTCGTGACCACCCTGACCTACGGCGTGCAGTGCTTCAG
CCGCTACCCCGACCACATGAAGCAGCACGACTTCTTCAAGTCCGCCATGCCCGAAGGCTACGTCCAGGAG
CGCACCATCTTCTTCAAGGACGACGGCAACTACAAGACCCGCGCCGAGGTGAAGTTCGAGGGCGACACCC
TGGTGAACCGCATCGAGCTGAAGGGCATCGACTTCAAGGAGGACGGCAACATCCTGGGGCACAAGCTGGA
GTACAACTACAACAGCCACAACGTCTATATCATGGCCGACAAGCAGAAGAACGGCATCAAGGTGAACTTC
AAGATCCGCCACAACATCGAGGACGGCAGCGTGCAGCTCGCCGACCACTACCAGCAGAACACCCCCATCG
GCGACGGCCCCGTGCTGCTGCCCGACAACCACTACCTGAGCACCCAGTCCGCCCTGAGCAAAGACCCCAA
CGAGAAGCGCGATCACATGGTCCTGCTGGAGTTCGTGACCGCCGCCGGGATCACTCTCGGCATGGACGAG
CTGTACAAGGAATTCTAACTAGAGCTCGCTGATCAGCCTCGACTGTGCCTTCTAGTTGCCAGCCATCTGT
TGTTTGCCCCTCCCCCGTGCCTTCCTTGACCCTGGAAGGTGCCACTCCCACTGTCCTTTCCTAATAAAAT
GAGGAAATTGCATCGCATTGTCTGAGTAGGTGTCATTCTATTCTGGGGGGTGGGGTGGGGCAGGACAGCA
AGGGGGAGGATTGGGAAGAGAATAGCAGGCATGCTGGGGAGCGGCCGCAGGAACCCCTAGTGATGGAGTT
GGCCACTCCCTCTCTGCGCGCTCGCTCGCTCACTGAGGCCGGGCGACCAAAGGTCGCCCGACGCCCGGGC
TTTGCCCGGGCGGCCTCAGTGAGCGAGCGAGCGCGCAGCTGCCTGCAGGGGCGCCTGATGCGGTATTTTC
TCCTTACGCATCTGTGCGGTATTTCACACCGCATA
[95 nt withheld, positions 5496-5590]
T
[46 nt withheld, positions 5592-5637]
C
[141 nt withheld, positions 5639-5779]
CCTTTGACGTTGGAGTCCACGTTCTTT
[37 nt withheld, positions 5807-5843]
ACTCTATCTCGGGCTATTCTTTTGATTTATAAGGGATTTTGCCGATTTCGGTCTATTGGTTAAAAAATGA
GCTGATTTAACAAAAATTTAACGCGAATTTTAACAAAATATTAACGTTTACAATTTTATGGTGCACTCTC
AGTACAATCTGCTCTGATGCCGCATAGTTAAGCCAGCCCCGACACCCGCCAACACCCGCTGACGCGCCCT
GACGGGCTTGTCTGCTCCCGGCATCCGCTTACAGACAAGCTGTGACCGTCTCCGGGAGCTGCATGTGTCA
GAGGTTTTCACCGTCATCACCGAAACGCGCGAGACGAAAGGGCCTCGTGATACGCCTATTTTTATAGGTT
AATGTCATGATAATAATGGTTTCTTAGACGTCAGGTGGCACTTTTCGGGGAAATGTGCGCGGAACCCCTA
TTTGTTTATTTTTCTAAATACATTCAAATATGTATCCGCTCATGAGACAATAACCCTGATAAATGCTTCA
ATAATATTGAAAAAGGAAGAGTATGAGTATTCAACATTTCCGTGTCGCCCTTATTCCCTTTTTTGCGGCA
TTTTGCCTTCCTGTTTTTGCTCACCCAGAAACGCTGGTGAAAGTAAAAGATGCTGAAGATCAGTTGGGTG
CACGAGTGGGTTACATCGAACTGGATCTCAACAGCGGTAAGATCCTTGAGAGTTTTCGCCCCGAAGAACG
TTTTCCAATGATGAGCACTTTTAAAGTTCTGCTATGTGGCGCGGTATTATCCCGTATTGACGCCGGGCAA
GAGCAACTCGGTCGCCGCATACACTATTCTCAGAATGACTTGGTTGAGTACTCACCAGTCACAGAAAAGC
ATCTTACGGATGGCATGACAGTAAGAGAATTATGCAGTGCTGCCATAACCATGAGTGATAACACTGCGGC
CAACTTACTTCTGACAACGATCGGAGGACCGAAGGAGCTAACCGCTTTTTTGCACAACATGGGGGATCAT
GTAACTCGCCTTGATCGTTGGGAACCGGAGCTGAATGAAGCCATACCAAACGACGAGCGTGACACCACGA
TGCCTGTAGCAATGGCAACAACGTTGCGCAAACTATTAACTGGCGAACTACTTACTCTAGCTTCCCGGCA
ACAATTAATAGACTGGATGGAGGCGGATAAAGTTGCAGGACCACTTCTGCGCTCGGCCCTTCCGGCTGGC
TGGTTTATTGCTGATAAATCTGGAGCCGGTGAGCGTGGAAGCCGCGGTATCATTGCAGCACTGGGGCCAG
ATGGTAAGCCCTCCCGTATCGTAGTTATCTACACGACGGGGAGTCAGGCAACTATGGATGAACGAAATAG
ACAGATCGCTGAGATAGGTGCCTCACTGATTAAGCATTGGTAACTGTCAGACCAAGTTTACTCATATATA
CTTTAGATTGATTTAAAACTTCATTTTTAATTTAAAAGGATCTAGGTGAAGATCCTTTTTGATAATCTCA
TGACCAAAATCCCTTAACGTGAGTTTTCGTTCCACTGAGCGTCAGACCCCGTAGAAAAGATCAAAGGATC
TTCTTGAGATCCTTTTTTTCTGCGCGTAATCTGCTGCTTGCAAACAAAAAAACCACCGCTACCAGCGGTG
GTTTGTTTGCCGGATCAAGAGCTACCAACTCTTTTTCCGAAGGTAACTGGCTTCAGCAGAGCGCAGATAC
CAAATACTGTTCTTCTAGTGTAGCCGTAGTTAGGCCACCACTTCAAGAACTCTGTAGCACCGCCTACATA
CCTCGCTCTGCTAATCCTGTTACCAGTGGCTGCTGCCAGTGGCGATAAGTCGTGTCTTACCGGGTTGGAC
TCAAGACGATAGTTACCGGATAAGGCGCAGCGGTCGGGCTGAACGGGGGGTTCGTGCACACAGCCCAGCT
TGGAGCGAACGACCTACACCGAACTGAGATACCTACAGCGTGAGCTATGAGAAAGCGCCACGCTTCCCGA
AGGGAGAAAGGCGGACAGGTATCCGGTAAGCGGCAGGGTCGGAACAGGAGAGCGCACGAGGGAGCTTCCA
GGGGGAAACGCCTGGTATCTTTATAGTCCTGTCGGGTTTCGCCACCTCTGACTTGAGCGTCGATTTTTGT
GATGCTCGTCAGGGGGGCGGAGCCTATGGAAAAACGCCAGCAACGCGGCCTTTTTACGGTTCCTGGCCTT
TTGCTGGCCTTTTGCTCACATGTGAGGGCCTATTTCCCATGATTCCTTCATATTTGCATATACGATACAA
GGCTGTTAGAGAGATAATTGGAATTAATTTGACTGTAAACACAAAGATATTAGTACAAAATACGTGACGT
AGAAAGTAATAATTTCTTGGGTAGTTTGCAGTTTTAAAATTATGTTTTAAAATGGACTATCATATGCTTA
CCGTAACTTGAAAGTATTTCGATTTCTTGGCTTTATATATCTTGTGGAAAGGACGAAACACCGATAGTGC
GAGCCAGGCCCCGGTTTTAGAGCTAGAAATAGCAAGTTAAAATAAGGCTAGTCCGTTATCAACTTGAAAA
AGTGGCACCGAGTCGGTGCTTTTTTGTTTTAGAGCTAGAAATAGCAAGTTAAAATAAGGCTAGTCCGTTT
TTAGCGCGTGCGCCAATTCTGCAGACAAATGGCTCTAGAGGTACC
